Addgene plasmid #183428: pOC1 Gria1-GFP-FRB KI
Purpose: CreOFF knock-in for GluA1-GFP-FRB (amino acid position: stop codon)
Depositing lab: Harold MacGillavry. Depositing organization: Utrecht University. Publication: Duplex Labeling and Manipulation of Neuronal Proteins Using Sequential CRISPR/Cas9 Gene Editing. Droogers WJ, Willems J, MacGillavry HD, de Jong APH. eNeuro. 2022 Jul 18;9(4):ENEURO.0056-22.2022. doi: 10.1523/ENEURO.0056-22.2022. PubMed 35851300.
Backbone
  Vector backbone: pOC1
  Vector type: CRISPR
Growth in bacteria
  Bacterial resistance: Ampicillin, 100 μg/mL
  Growth temperature: 37°C
  Growth strain: DH5alpha
  Copy number: High Copy
Gene/Insert
  Gene/Insert name: gRNA and GFP-FRB donor
  gRNA/shRNA sequence: GGGAGCCACAGGATTGTAAC
  Species: M. musculus (mouse), R. norvegicus (rat)
  Cloning method: Restriction Enzyme; 5′ cloning site unknown (unknown if destroyed)
  Sequencing primers: 5′ ctagtccgtttttagcgcgt; 3′ cgggccatttaccgtaagtt
Terms and licenses: Academic/Nonprofit Terms; Industry Terms: Not Available to Industry
Depositor comments: Please visit https://www.biorxiv.org/content/10.1101/2022.01.02.474730v1 for bioRxiv preprint.
How to cite: pOC1 Gria1-GFP-FRB KI was a gift from Harold MacGillavry (Addgene plasmid # 183428 ; http://n2t.net/addgene:183428 ; RRID:Addgene_183428)
