[The description below was written by a language model from this plasmid's Addgene catalogue record and pLannotate feature annotations shown in this document.]
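Description:
pOC1 Gria1-GFP-FRB KI is a CRISPR knock-in plasmid built on the pOC1 backbone. It tags endogenous GluA1 (the AMPA receptor subunit encoded by Gria1) with GFP-FRB at the position of the stop codon, that is, at the C-terminus, in mouse or rat cells. It is propagated in E. coli as a high-copy plasmid with a ColE1/pUC-type origin and ampicillin resistance (bla), and it also contains an f1 phage origin. One AAV2 inverted terminal repeat is annotated next to the payload. The feature table shows only this single ITR, so the record does not establish whether the plasmid can be packaged into AAV.

The payload combines a guide RNA expression cassette with a donor. A U6 RNA polymerase III promoter is followed by a short segment flanked by two same-orientation loxP511 sites and then by the S. pyogenes Cas9 gRNA scaffold. The guide itself is not annotated, so its exact position relative to the lox sites is not stated. The arrangement fits the stated "CreOFF" purpose, in which Cre recombination between the loxP511 sites would remove the intervening segment and shut off functional guide expression. Downstream lies the donor, consisting of EGFP followed by FRB carrying the T2098L mutation, a rapamycin-binding domain variant that also binds synthetic rapalogs and is used for chemically induced dimerization with FKBP fusions. No Cas9 coding sequence is annotated, so the nuclease presumably comes from a separate construct. The associated work concerns sequential CRISPR/Cas9 editing for duplex labeling and manipulation of neuronal proteins. In that setting, a Cre-switchable knock-in vector lets one locus be edited before a second edit is triggered, and the GFP-FRB tag allows both visualization and inducible manipulation of endogenous GluA1.
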