Features (pLannotate 1.2.2; 16 found; start..end, strand, type, name):
     39..304     +  promoter       U6 promoter (fragment): RNA polymerase III promoter for mouse U6 snRNA (Das et al., 1988)
    309..342     +  protein_bind   loxP511: Cre-mediated recombination occurs in the 8-bp core sequence (GTATACAT). loxP511 sites are compatible with each other, but incompatible with wild-type loxP sites. Cre recombinase
    573..606     +  protein_bind   loxP511: Cre-mediated recombination occurs in the 8-bp core sequence (GTATACAT). loxP511 sites are compatible with each other, but incompatible with wild-type loxP sites. Cre recombinase
    636..711     +  misc_RNA       gRNA scaffold: guide RNA scaffold for the Streptococcus pyogenes CRISPR/Cas9 system
    718..761     +  misc_RNA       gRNA scaffold (fragment): guide RNA scaffold for the Streptococcus pyogenes CRISPR/Cas9 system
    863..1575    +  CDS            EGFP (fragment): the original enhanced GFP (Yang et al., 1996) mammalian codon-optimized
   1602..1880    +  CDS            FRB*: T2098L mutant of FKBP-rapamycin binding domain of human FRAP binds synthetic ligands such as AP21967
   1939..1958    -  enhancer       CMV enhancer (fragment): human cytomegalovirus immediate early enhancer; contains an 18-bp deletion relative to the standard CMV enhancer
   1967..2107    +  repeat_region  AAV2 ITR: inverted terminal repeat of adeno-associated virus serotype 2 inverted
   2112..2163    -  misc_feature   bom (fragment): basis of mobility region from pBR322
   2182..2637    +  rep_origin     f1 ori (sequence partly withheld): f1 bacteriophage origin of replication; arrow indicates direction of (+) strand synthesis
   2638..2687    -  misc_feature   bom (fragment): basis of mobility region from pBR322
   2789..2824    -  CDS            rop (fragment): Rop protein, which maintains plasmids at low copy number; rop
   2919..3023    +  promoter       AmpR promoter: bla
   3024..3884    +  CDS            AmpR: β-lactamase; bla; confers resistance to ampicillin, carbenicillin, and related antibiotics
   4055..4643    +  rep_origin     ori: high-copy-number ColE1/pMB1/pBR322/pUC origin of replication
>Addgene plasmid #183428 | pOC1 Gria1-GFP-FRB KI | addgene full sequence | sequence record 360210 | Addgene NGS Result
ACGGTTCCTGGCCTTTTGCTGGCCTTTTGCTCACATGTGATCCGACGCCGCCATCTCTAGGCCCGCGCCG
GCCCCCTCGCACAGACTTGTGGGAGAAGCTCGGCTACTCCCCTGCCCCGGTTAATTTGCATATAATATTT
CCTAGTAACTATAGAGGCTTAATGTGCGATAAAAGACAGATAATCTGTTCTTTTTAATACTAGCTACATT
TTACATGATAGGCTTGGATTTCTATAAGAGATACAAATACTAAATTATTATTTTAAAAAACAGCACACTC
GAGAACTCACCCTAACTGTAAAGTTAGTATAACTTCGTATAGTATAAATTATACGAAGTTATAAGCCTTG
TTTTTTGCGATTTTTGAATTCGTTCCTCAGAGGAACTGACAAGCACCCTAACATCCTATTGGAGGCTCAC
TCACGTTTTTTCTATTTTGTTTCTTGACAGCAGAGCTCGTTGCTCACTGTATAGCTCAGGTTGGCCTGAC
ACTGATGAGGTTCTCCAGTGACTGCCTCTACCTACCTACTGGGATGACAGAGGTGTACCACCAAGCCACG
CCCGGGGGATCCATAACTTCGTATAGTATAAATTATACGAAGTTATAAGCCTTGTGGGAGCCACAGGATT
GTAACGTTTTAGAGCTAGAAATAGCAAGTTAAAATAAGGCTAGTCCGTTATCAACTTGAAAAAGTGGCAC
CGAGTCGGTGCTTTTTTGTTTTAGAGCTAGAAATAGCAAGTTAAAATAAGGCTAGTCCGTTTTTAGCGCG
TGCGCCAATTCTGCAGACAAATGGCTCTAGAAGCTTACCCGTTACAATCCTGTGGCTCCCGGCGCTAGCG
GTAGCGGCTCCAGTAGATCTGGGGTGAGCAAGGGCGAGGAGCTGTTCACCGGGGTGGTGCCCATCCTGGT
CGAGCTGGACGGCGACGTAAACGGCCACAAGTTCAGCGTGTCCGGCGAGGGCGAGGGCGATGCCACCTAC
GGCAAGCTGACCCTGAAGTTCATCTGCACCACCGGCAAGCTGCCCGTGCCCTGGCCCACCCTCGTGACCA
CCCTGACCTACGGCGTGCAGTGCTTCAGCCGCTACCCCGACCACATGAAGCAGCACGACTTCTTCAAGTC
CGCCATGCCCGAAGGCTACGTCCAGGAGCGCACCATCTTCTTCAAGGACGACGGCAACTACAAGACCCGC
GCCGAGGTGAAGTTCGAGGGCGACACCCTGGTGAACCGCATCGAGCTGAAGGGCATCGACTTCAAGGAGG
ACGGCAACATCCTGGGGCACAAGCTGGAGTACAACTACAACAGCCACAACGTCTATATCATGGCCGACAA
GCAGAAGAACGGCATCAAGGTGAACTTCAAGATCCGCCACAACATCGAGGACGGCAGCGTGCAGCTCGCC
GACCACTACCAGCAGAACACCCCCATCGGCGACGGCCCCGTGCTGCTGCCCGACAACCACTACCTGAGCA
CCCAGTCCGCCCTGAGCAAAGACCCCAACGAGAAGCGCGATCACATGGTCCTGCTGGAGTTCGTGACCGC
CGCCGGGATCACTCTCGGCATGGACGAGCTGTACAGCGCTTCTGGTGGTGGTAGCTACGTAATCCTCTGG
CATGAGATGTGGCATGAAGGCCTGGAAGAGGCATCTCGTTTGTACTTTGGGGAAAGGAACGTGAAAGGCA
TGTTTGAGGTGCTGGAGCCCTTGCATGCTATGATGGAACGGGGCCCCCAGACTCTGAAGGAAACATCCTT
TAATCAGGCCTATGGTCGAGATTTAATGGAGGCCCAAGAGTGGTGCAGGAAGTACATGAAATCAGGGAAT
GTCAAGGACCTCCTCCAAGCCTGGGACCTCTATTATCATGTGTTCCGACGAATCTCAAAGTGAGTCGACT
GCTCCCGTTACAATCCTGTGGCTCCCACGCGTGGATCCTAGGACCGGTCGGGCCATTTACCGTAAGTTGC
GGCCGCAGGAACCCCTAGTGATGGAGTTGGCCACTCCCTCTCTGCGCGCTCGCTCGCTCACTGAGGCCGG
GCGACCAAAGGTCGCCCGACGCCCGGGCTTTGCCCGGGCGGCCTCAGTGAGCGAGCGAGCGCGCAGCTGC
CTGCAGGGGCGCCTGATGCGGTATTTTCTCCTTACGCATCTGTGCGGTATTTCACACCGCATA
[95 nt withheld, positions 2164-2258]
T
[46 nt withheld, positions 2260-2305]
C
[141 nt withheld, positions 2307-2447]
CCTTTGACGTTGGAGTCCACGTTCTTT
[37 nt withheld, positions 2475-2511]
ACTCTATCTCGGGCTATTCTTTTGATTTATAAGGGATTTTGCCGATTTCGGTCTATTGGTTAAAAAATGA
GCTGATTTAACAAAAATTTAACGCGAATTTTAACAAAATATTAACGTTTACAATTTTATGGTGCACTCTC
AGTACAATCTGCTCTGATGCCGCATAGTTAAGCCAGCCCCGACACCCGCCAACACCCGCTGACGCGCCCT
GACGGGCTTGTCTGCTCCCGGCATCCGCTTACAGACAAGCTGTGACCGTCTCCGGGAGCTGCATGTGTCA
GAGGTTTTCACCGTCATCACCGAAACGCGCGAGACGAAAGGGCCTCGTGATACGCCTATTTTTATAGGTT
AATGTCATGATAATAATGGTTTCTTAGACGTCAGGTGGCACTTTTCGGGGAAATGTGCGCGGAACCCCTA
TTTGTTTATTTTTCTAAATACATTCAAATATGTATCCGCTCATGAGACAATAACCCTGATAAATGCTTCA
ATAATATTGAAAAAGGAAGAGTATGAGTATTCAACATTTCCGTGTCGCCCTTATTCCCTTTTTTGCGGCA
TTTTGCCTTCCTGTTTTTGCTCACCCAGAAACGCTGGTGAAAGTAAAAGATGCTGAAGATCAGTTGGGTG
CACGAGTGGGTTACATCGAACTGGATCTCAACAGCGGTAAGATCCTTGAGAGTTTTCGCCCCGAAGAACG
TTTTCCAATGATGAGCACTTTTAAAGTTCTGCTATGTGGCGCGGTATTATCCCGTATTGACGCCGGGCAA
GAGCAACTCGGTCGCCGCATACACTATTCTCAGAATGACTTGGTTGAGTACTCACCAGTCACAGAAAAGC
ATCTTACGGATGGCATGACAGTAAGAGAATTATGCAGTGCTGCCATAACCATGAGTGATAACACTGCGGC
CAACTTACTTCTGACAACGATCGGAGGACCGAAGGAGCTAACCGCTTTTTTGCACAACATGGGGGATCAT
GTAACTCGCCTTGATCGTTGGGAACCGGAGCTGAATGAAGCCATACCAAACGACGAGCGTGACACCACGA
TGCCTGTAGCAATGGCAACAACGTTGCGCAAACTATTAACTGGCGAACTACTTACTCTAGCTTCCCGGCA
ACAATTAATAGACTGGATGGAGGCGGATAAAGTTGCAGGACCACTTCTGCGCTCGGCCCTTCCGGCTGGC
TGGTTTATTGCTGATAAATCTGGAGCCGGTGAGCGTGGAAGCCGCGGTATCATTGCAGCACTGGGGCCAG
ATGGTAAGCCCTCCCGTATCGTAGTTATCTACACGACGGGGAGTCAGGCAACTATGGATGAACGAAATAG
ACAGATCGCTGAGATAGGTGCCTCACTGATTAAGCATTGGTAACTGTCAGACCAAGTTTACTCATATATA
CTTTAGATTGATTTAAAACTTCATTTTTAATTTAAAAGGATCTAGGTGAAGATCCTTTTTGATAATCTCA
TGACCAAAATCCCTTAACGTGAGTTTTCGTTCCACTGAGCGTCAGACCCCGTAGAAAAGATCAAAGGATC
TTCTTGAGATCCTTTTTTTCTGCGCGTAATCTGCTGCTTGCAAACAAAAAAACCACCGCTACCAGCGGTG
GTTTGTTTGCCGGATCAAGAGCTACCAACTCTTTTTCCGAAGGTAACTGGCTTCAGCAGAGCGCAGATAC
CAAATACTGTTCTTCTAGTGTAGCCGTAGTTAGGCCACCACTTCAAGAACTCTGTAGCACCGCCTACATA
CCTCGCTCTGCTAATCCTGTTACCAGTGGCTGCTGCCAGTGGCGATAAGTCGTGTCTTACCGGGTTGGAC
TCAAGACGATAGTTACCGGATAAGGCGCAGCGGTCGGGCTGAACGGGGGGTTCGTGCACACAGCCCAGCT
TGGAGCGAACGACCTACACCGAACTGAGATACCTACAGCGTGAGCTATGAGAAAGCGCCACGCTTCCCGA
AGGGAGAAAGGCGGACAGGTATCCGGTAAGCGGCAGGGTCGGAACAGGAGAGCGCACGAGGGAGCTTCCA
GGGGGAAACGCCTGGTATCTTTATAGTCCTGTCGGGTTTCGCCACCTCTGACTTGAGCGTCGATTTTTGT
GATGCTCGTCAGGGGGGCGGAGCCTATGGAAAAACGCCAGCAACGCGGCCTTTTT
